>Addgene plasmid #107649 | Pmo_sfrp-1 | addgene full sequence | sequence record 209285 | Addgene NGS Result
CAGGAAACAGCTATGACCATGTAATACGACTCACTATAGGGGATCCTCAAAAAACCCCTCAAGACCCGTT
TAGAGGCCCCAAGGGGTTATGTGGAAGTAATACGACTCACTATAGGGCGAATTGGGTACCGGGCCCGGCC
AATTCTACCCGTAAGCATACTTGTTCGTCCGTCTGAATTGTTTGGAAGATTCAATCGGCATAATTCGTTT
CCAAATTTCCGTAAAACATTTATACTGTTCCTAAAATCTATATTCCTTCTTTTCCATTTGGTGATAAAAT
TTACAATTGGCTGACCTTTGACAATATTTACCATTATCAACCATTTTCCTTTTAAAGCTTTATTTTCAAA
TTTTAATTTCGTGCAATTACACTGTAGCCAAATTTGTAATGAACTTTGACTTTGATTAGATTGAAACTTT
AAAAATCGAGATTTTTGACTCAAATCAATTATATATCCATTGTCTTTCTTTGCTGTGATGCGTCTGATTT
TTCCTCTTATAACGATATTCGATAAACAGAATTTGTTAGCCATGACTTCATAAGAAGCTGATTTGACACA
TGATCGACATTTTTTATCTTTGTGGATTGTACTGGGAATACAGAGTGAATTTCTTCCACTTGGAAATAAA
GAACATTCCATAATATTAGGCCATTCAAATCCAAACAATTTCATACTTGGTAAGCATGATTCTTTCACAC
TTAAACATAATTCTTTACATGGAGGCACCTTTTGAATTTTCATATTATATATACAAACAGGAGCGTACAA
AGAACATAAAAATTTTTTTATATCTTCATGGCAGTTTGAATTCACTAAACCAATCCATACTTTTGAATGC
TGAACAGTTTCTTCTAAATATTCGTGTTGAATATAATTTGGCAAAATCATTCTTTTATATCCAACATTGA
GACAAAGCGTTAAGTTATCTGGAATTTTGTAACATTGTTCTGCAGAATAACCATTTTGAAATTGCTGCCA
GTCGCCCAGGAAGCAAGCGATTTCGGGATGGTAATGCCGCTAGCCATGGAACCGGTGGATCCACTAGTTC
TAGAGCGGCCGCCACCGCGGTGGAGCTCGAATTCATCGATGATATCAGATCTGCCGGTCTCCCTATAGTG
AGTCGTATTACTTCCTAGCATAACCCCTTGGGGCCTCTAAACGGGTCTTGAGGGGTTTTTTGCTTAAGAC
TGGCCGTCGTTTTACAACGTCGTGACTGGGAAAACATCCATGCTAGCGTTAACGCGAGAGTAGGGAACTG
CCAGGCATCAAATAAAACGAAAGGCTCAGTCGGAAGACTGGGCCTTTCGTTTTATCTGTTGTTTGTCGGT
GAACGCTCTCCTGAGTAGGACAAATCCGCCGGGAGCGGATTTGAACGTTGTGAAGCAACGGCCCGGAGGG
TGGCGGGCAGGACGCCCGCCATAAACTGCCAGGCATCAAACTAAGCAGAAGGCCATCCTGACGGATGGCC
TTTTTGCGTTTCTACAAACTCTTCCTGGCTAGCGGTACGCGTATTAATTGCGTTGCGCTCACTGCCCGCT
TTCCAGTCGGGAAACCTGTCGTGCCAGCTGCATTAATGAATCGGCCAACGCGCGGGGAGAGGCGGTTTGC
GTATTGGGCGCTCTTCCGCTTCCTCGCTCACTGACTCGCTGCGCTCGGTCGTTCGGCTGCGGCGAGCGGT
ATCAGCTCACTCAAAGGCGGTAATACGGTTATCCACAGAATCAGGGGATAACGCAGGAAAGAACATGTGA
GCAAAAGGCCAGCAAAAGGCCAGGAACCGTAAAAAGGCCGCGTTGCTGGCGTTTTTCCATAGGCTCCGCC
CCCCTGACGAGCATCACAAAAATCGACGCTCAAGTCAGAGGTGGCGAAACCCGACAGGACTATAAAGATA
CCAGGCGTTTCCCCCTGGAAGCTCCCTCGTGCGCTCTCCTGTTCCGACCCTGCCGCTTACCGGATACCTG
TCCGCCTTTCTCCCTTCGGGAAGCGTGGCGCTTTCTCATAGCTCACGCTGTAGGTATCTCAGTTCGGTGT
AGGTCGTTCGCTCCAAGCTGGGCTGTGTGCACGAACCCCCCGTTCAGCCCGACCGCTGCGCCTTATCCGG
TAACTATCGTCTTGAGTCCAACCCGGTAAGACACGACTTATCGCCACTGGCAGCAGCCACTGGTAACAGG
ATTAGCAGAGCGAGGTATGTAGGCGGTGCTACAGAGTTCTTGAAGTGGTGGCCTAACTACGGCTACACTA
GAAGAACAGTATTTGGTATCTGCGCTCTGCTGAAGCCAGTTACCTTCGGAAAAAGAGTTGGTAGCTCTTG
ATCCGGCAAACAAACCACCGCTGGTAGCGGTGGTTTTTTTGTTTGCAAGCAGCAGATTACGCGCAGAAAA
AAAGGATCTCAAGAAGATCCTTTGATCTTTTCTACGGGGTCTGACGCTCAGTGGAACGACGCGTAACTCA
CGTTAAGGGATTTTGGTCATGAGCTTGCGCCGTCCCGTCAAGTCAGCGTAATGCTCTGCCAGTGTTACAA
CCAATTAACCAATTCTGATTAGAAAAACTCATCGAGCATCAAATGAAACTGCAATTTATTCATATCAGGA
TTATCAATACCATATTTTTGAAAAAGCCGTTTCTGTAATGAAGGAGAAAACTCACCGAGGCAGTTCCATA
GGATGGCAAGATCCTGGTATCGGTCTGCGATTCCGACTCGTCCAACATCAATACAACCTATTAATTTCCC
CTCGTCAAAAATAAGGTTATCAAGTGAGAAATCACCATGAGTGACGACTGAATCCGGTGAGAATGGCAAA
AGTTTATGCATTTCTTTCCAGACTTGTTCAACAGGCCAGCCATTACGCTCGTCATCAAAATCACTCGCAT
CAACCAAACCGTTATTCATTCGTGATTGCGCCTGAGCGAGACGAAATACGCGATCGCTGTTAAAAGGACA
ATTACAAACAGGAATCGAATGCAACCGGCGCAGGAACACTGCCAGCGCATCAACAATATTTTCACCTGAA
TCAGGATATTCTTCTAATACCTGGAATGCTGTTTTTCCGGGGATCGCAGTGGTGAGTAACCATGCATCAT
CAGGAGTACGGATAAAATGCTTGATGGTCGGAAGAGGCATAAATTCCGTCAGCCAGTTTAGTCTGACCAT
CTCATCTGTAACATCATTGGCAACGCTACCTTTGCCATGTTTCAGAAACAACTCTGGCGCATCGGGCTTC
CCATACAAGCGATAGATTGTCGCACCTGATTGCCCGACATTATCGCGAGCCCATTTATACCCATATAAAT
CAGCATCCATGTTGGAATTTAATCGCGGCCTCGACGTTTCCCGTTGAATATGGCTCATAACACCCCTTGT
ATTACTGTTTATGTAAGCAGACAGTTTTATTGTTCATGATGATATATTTTTATCTTGTGCAATGTAACAT
CAGAGATTTTGAGACACGGGCCAGAGCTGC
Features (pLannotate 1.2.2; 12 found; start..end, strand, type, name):
     22..40      +  promoter       T7 promoter: promoter for bacteriophage T7 RNA polymerase
     48..91      -  terminator     T7 terminator (fragment): transcription terminator for bacteriophage T7 RNA polymerase
     98..116     +  promoter       T7 promoter: promoter for bacteriophage T7 RNA polymerase
   1032..1078    -  misc_feature   MCS (fragment): pBluescript multiple cloning site
   1112..1130    -  promoter       T7 promoter: promoter for bacteriophage T7 RNA polymerase
   1135..1182    +  terminator     T7 terminator: transcription terminator for bacteriophage T7 RNA polymerase
   1189..1225    +  CDS            lacZα (fragment): LacZα fragment of β-galactosidase; lacZ fragment
   1272..1315    -  terminator     rrnB T1 terminator: Escherichia coli rrnB; transcription terminator T1 from the E. coli rrnB gene
   1447..1474    +  terminator     rrnB T2 terminator: transcription terminator T2 from the E. coli rrnB gene
   1529..1621    -  CDS            lacI (fragment): lac repressor; lacI; The lac repressor binds to the lac operator to inhibit transcription in E. coli. This inhibition can be relieved by adding lactose or isopropyl-β-D-thiogalactopyranoside (IPTG).
   1804..2392    -  rep_origin     ori: high-copy-number ColE1/pMB1/pBR322/pUC origin of replication
   2539..3348    -  CDS            KanR: aminoglycoside phosphotransferase; aph(3')-Ia; confers resistance to kanamycin in bacteria or G418 (Geneticin®) in eukaryotes
