[The description below was written by a language model from this plasmid's Addgene catalogue record and pLannotate feature annotations shown in this document.]
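Description:
Pmo_sfrp-1 is a bacterial plasmid built on the pPR-T4P backbone, a small vector used for making RNA probes and double-stranded RNA for planarian work. It carries a roughly 1 kb fragment of sfrp-1 from the planarian Phagocata morgani, inserted by ligation-independent cloning. The plasmid is maintained in E. coli through a high-copy ColE1/pUC-type origin and selected with kanamycin via an aminoglycoside phosphotransferase (KanR) gene. The catalogue lists copy number as unknown. The sequenced record is 3,460 nt, somewhat shorter than the sum of the stated backbone and insert sizes; the record does not explain the difference.

The annotated features show the arrangement typical of this vector type. The unannotated region between about positions 116 and 1030, where the insert evidently lies, is flanked by opposing T7 promoters, one reading in from each side, and T7 terminators sit outside these promoters. An additional T7 promoter lies further upstream. Convergent T7 transcription lets both strands of the insert be transcribed, so complementary transcripts can anneal into dsRNA for RNAi, either in T7 polymerase-expressing bacteria or by in vitro transcription. The same cassette can serve as template for labelled riboprobes. Short fragments of a pBluescript MCS, lacZα and lacI, along with the rrnB T1 and T2 terminators, appear to be backbone remnants rather than functional expression elements.

The stated purpose is in situ hybridization and RNAi studies in planarians, and the associated publication describes classroom activities exploring regeneration and stem cell biology. The record does not say what sfrp-1 expression or knockdown reveals in this species.
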