Addgene plasmid #107649: Pmo_sfrp-1
Purpose: In situ hybridization and RNAi studies in planarians
Depositing lab: Alejandro Sánchez. Depositing organization: Stowers Institute for Medical Research. Publication: Hands-On Classroom Activities for Exploring Regeneration and Stem Cell Biology with Planarians. Accorsi A, Williams MM, Ross EJ, Robb SMC, Elliott SA, Tu KC, Sanchez Alvarado A. The American Biology Teacher 79(3):208-223. Mar 2017. 10.1525/abt.2017.79.3.208.
Backbone
  Vector backbone: pPR-T4P
  Backbone size w/o insert (bp): 2636
  Vector type: RNAi ; In situ hybridization
Growth in bacteria
  Bacterial resistance: Kanamycin, 50 μg/mL
  Growth temperature: 37°C
  Growth strain: DH5alpha
  Copy number: Unknown
Gene/Insert
  Gene/Insert name: sfrp-1
  Species: Phagocata morgani
  Insert size (bp): 1005
  Cloning method: Ligation Independent Cloning
Terms and licenses: Academic/Nonprofit Terms; Industry Terms: Not Available to Industry
How to cite: Pmo_sfrp-1 was a gift from Alejandro Sánchez (Addgene plasmid # 107649 ; http://n2t.net/addgene:107649 ; RRID:Addgene_107649)
