>Addgene plasmid #107649 | Pmo_sfrp-1 | depositor full sequence | sequence record 203005 | Full Sequence
CGTGAAGCAGGATAAAACTGATCGATGAAATTAATCTTGAATCTAATAAAGTTATGTTATCAATTTTATT
GAATGTCACTTCGTTTTATTTGAAGCCTTGTTTCGATTCTTCATTTTAGCATATGCTAAATATCTTTTAA
GCATACTTGTTCGTCCGTCTGAATTGTTTGGAAGATTCAATCGGCATAATTCGTTTCCAAATTTCCGTAA
AACATTTATACTGTTCCTAAAATCTATATTCCTTCTTTTCCATTTGGTGATAAAATTTACAATTGGCTGA
CCTTTGACAATATTTACCATTATCAACCATTTTCCTTTTAAAGCTTTATTTTCAAATTTTAATTTCGTGC
AATTACACTGTAGCCAAATTTGTAATGAACTTTGACTTTGATTAGATTGAAACTTTAAAAATCGAGATTT
TTGACTCAAATCAATTATATATCCATTGTCTTTCTTTGCTGTGATGCGTCTGATTTTTCCTCTTATAACG
ATATTCGATAAACAGAATTTGTTAGCCATGACTTCATAAGAAGCTGATTTGACACATGATCGACATTTTT
TATCTTTGTGGATTGTACTGGGAATACAGAGTGAATTTCTTCCACTTGGAAATAAAGAACATTCCATAAT
ATTAGGCCATTCAAATCCAAACAATTTCATACTTGGTAAGCATGATTCTTTCACACTTAAACATAATTCT
TTACATGGAGGCACCTTTTGAATTTTCATATTATATATACAAACAGGAGCGTACAAAGAACATAAAAATT
TTTTTATATCTTCATGGCAGTTTGAATTCACTAAACCAATCCATACTTTTGAATGCTGAACAGTTTCTTC
TAAATATTCGTGTTGAATATAATTTGGCAAAATCATTCTTTTATATCCAACATTGAGACAAAGCGTTAAG
TTATCTGGAATTTTGTAACATTGTTCTGCAGAATAACCATTTTGAAATTGCTGCCAGTCGCCCAGGAAGC
AAGCGATTT
